>Addgene plasmid #41447 | TAL-1AT2 | depositor partial sequence | sequence record 55316 | TAL-1AT2 sequence 205 bps
GAATGCAGACACCCGACCAAGTTGTGGCCATTGCCAGCAACATCGGAGGGAAACAAGCATTGGAGACTGT
CCAACGGCTCCTTCCCGTGTTGTGTCAAGCCCACGGTTTGACCCCTGCACAAGTGGTCGCCATCGCCTCC
AACGGTGGCGGTAAGCAGGCCCTGGAAACAGTGCAACGGTTGCTCCCTGTCTTGTGTCTGCATTC
