>Addgene plasmid #41447 | TAL-1AT2 | addgene partial sequence | sequence record 55864 | M13_pUC_fwd
TCGAGCTCGGTACCTCGCGAATGCATCTAGATCCAAATGAATGCAGACACCCGACCAAGTTGTGGCCATT
GCCAGCAACATCGGAGGGAAACAAGCATTGGAGACTGTCCAACGGCTCCTTCCCGTGTTGTGTCAAGCCC
ACGGTTTGACCCCTGCACAAGTGGTCGCCATCGCCTCCAACGGTGGCGGTAAGCAGGCCCTGGAAACAGT
GCAACGGTTGCTCCCTGTCTTGTGTCTGCATTCCCAAATATCGGATCCCGGGCCCGTCGACTGCAGAGGC
CTGCATGCAAGCTTGGCGTAATCATGGTCATAGCTGTTTCCTGTGTGAAATTGTTATCCGCTCACAATTC
CACACAACATACGAGCCGGAAGCATAAAGTGTAAAGCCTGGGGTGCCTAATGAGTGAGCTAACTCACATT
AATTGCGTTGCGCTCACTGCCCGCTTTCCAGTCGGGAAACCTGTCGTGCCAGCTGCATTAATGAATCGGC
CAACGCGCGGGGAGAGGCGGTTTGCGTATTGGGCGCTCTTCCGCTTCCTCGCTCACTGACTCGCTGCGCT
CGGTCGTTCGGCTGCGGCGAGCGGTATCAGCTCACTCAAAGGCGGTAATACGGTTATCCACAGAATCAGG
GGATAACGCAGGAAAGAACATGTGAGCAAAAGGCCAGCAAAAGGCCAGGAACCGTAAAAAGGCCGCGTTG
CTGGCGTTTTTCCATAGGCTCCGCCCCCCTGACGAGCATCACAAAAATCGACGCTCAAGTCAGAGGTGGC
GAAACCCGACAGGACTATAAAGATACCAGGCGTTTCCCCCTGGAAGCTCCCTCGTGCGCTCTCCTGTTCC
GACCCTGCCGCTTACCGGATACCTGTCCGCCTTTCTCC
