[The description below was written by a language model from this plasmid's Addgene catalogue record.]
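Description:
TAL-1AT2 is a small bacterial cloning plasmid that stores one synthetic building block for assembling transcription activator-like effector (TALE) genes. The backbone is recorded only as a custom PCR cloning vector of about 2.96 kb. It is maintained at high copy number in E. coli (DH10B) under ampicillin selection. The record does not name the origin of replication, but the high copy number and the use of M13/pUC forward and reverse sequencing primers flanking the insert are consistent with a pUC-type cloning vector. No feature table is provided, so other backbone elements cannot be stated.

The insert, 1AT2, is a 205 bp synthetic fragment. The associated publication describes a ligation-independent cloning method for high-throughput assembly of TALE genes, so this plasmid most likely belongs to a library of repeat-unit modules. In such a scheme, fragments are joined in a defined order through long complementary single-stranded overhangs rather than by ligase, building the repeat array that sets a TALE's DNA-binding specificity. The insert size would fit roughly two TALE repeats of about 34 amino acids each, and the name may encode a position in the assembly scheme and the target bases recognised. However, the record does not spell out this naming convention, the repeat-variable residues, or the method by which the insert was cloned. No promoter, tag, reporter or eukaryotic expression element is listed. The plasmid is therefore best understood as a source of a TALE repeat module for constructing custom TALE nucleases or other TALE fusions, not as an expression construct.
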