Addgene plasmid #41447: TAL-1AT2
Depositing lab: Veit Hornung. Depositing organization: Universitaetsklinikum Bonn. Publication: A ligation-independent cloning technique for high-throughput assembly of transcription activator-like effector genes. Schmid-Burgk JL, Schmidt T, Kaiser V, Honing K, Hornung V. Nat Biotechnol. 2012 Dec 16. doi: 10.1038/nbt.2460. PubMed 23242165.
Backbone
  Vector backbone: Custom backbone
  Backbone size w/o insert (bp): 2961
  Vector type: PCR Cloning Vector
Growth in bacteria
  Bacterial resistance: Ampicillin, 100 μg/mL
  Growth temperature: 37°C
  Growth strain: DH10B
  Copy number: High Copy
Gene/Insert
  Gene/Insert name: 1AT2
  Species: Synthetic
  Insert size (bp): 205
  Cloning method: Unknown
  Sequencing primers: 5′ M13_pUC_fwd; 3′ M13_pUC_rev
Terms and licenses: Academic/Nonprofit Terms; Industry Terms: Not Available to Industry
How to cite: TAL-1AT2 was a gift from Veit Hornung (Addgene plasmid # 41447 ; http://n2t.net/addgene:41447 ; RRID:Addgene_41447)
